Addgene plasmid #192275: pCas-dCas12m
Purpose: Encodes MmdCas12m (D485A) under a constitutive promoter
Depositing lab: John van der Oost. Depositing organization: Wageningen University, Department Agrotechnology & Food Sciences. Publication: The miniature CRISPR-Cas12m effector binds DNA to block transcription. Wu WY, Mohanraju P, Liao C, Adiego-Perez B, Creutzburg SCA, Makarova KS, Keessen K, Lindeboom TA, Khan TS, Prinsen S, Joosten R, Yan WX, Migur A, Laffeber C, Scott DA, Lebbink JHG, Koonin EV, Beisel CL, van der Oost J. Mol Cell. 2022 Dec 1;82(23):4487-4502.e7. doi: 10.1016/j.molcel.2022.11.003. Epub 2022 Nov 24. PubMed 36427491.
Backbone
  Vector backbone: pBAD33
  Vector type: Bacterial Expression, CRISPR
Growth in bacteria
  Bacterial resistance: Chloramphenicol, 25 μg/mL
  Growth temperature: 37°C
  Growth strain: DH5alpha
  Copy number: Low Copy
Gene/Insert
  Gene/Insert name: MmdCas12m
  Species: Mycolicibacterium mucogenicum CCH10-A2
  Insert size (bp): 1791
  Mutation: D485A
  Promoter: PJ23108
  Cloning method: Gibson Cloning
  Sequencing primers: 5′ ggtgatgtcggcgatatagg
Terms and licenses: Academic/Nonprofit Terms; Industry Terms: Not Available to Industry
How to cite: pCas-dCas12m was a gift from John van der Oost (Addgene plasmid # 192275 ; http://n2t.net/addgene:192275 ; RRID:Addgene_192275)
