[The description below was written by a language model from this plasmid's Addgene catalogue record and pLannotate feature annotations shown in this document.]
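Description:
pCas-dCas12m is a bacterial expression plasmid built on the pBAD33 backbone that supplies a catalytically inactivated form of the miniature type V CRISPR effector Cas12m from Mycolicibacterium mucogenicum CCH10-A2. It is maintained in E. coli at low copy through the p15A origin, which is compatible with ColE1-type plasmids, so companion constructs such as guide RNA or target/reporter plasmids can be carried in the same cell. Selection is by chloramphenicol, through an intact cat gene with its own promoter. The feature table also shows several backbone remnants: truncated β-lactamase and tetracycline-resistance fragments, an M13 phage origin, an IS1 fragment and short partial matches to ColE1-type and RSF origins. None of these is a complete functional marker or the working replicon.

The payload is a 1,791 bp MmdCas12m open reading frame carrying the D485A substitution, which the name "dCas12m" marks as the nuclease-dead variant. The coding sequence itself was not recognised by the automated annotation, but it presumably lies in the unannotated stretch between the promoter at about position 500 and the rrnB region downstream. The catalogue gives the promoter as the constitutive Anderson-series PJ23108, whereas the annotation tool labels the element J23119. These synthetic promoters are near-identical family members, so the label is probably a closest-match call, and the record does not resolve the difference. Transcription ends at the rrnB T1 and T2 terminators, preceded by a 5S rRNA segment.

Constitutive expression removes the need for an inducer. The associated work describes Cas12m as an effector that binds DNA to block transcription, so the plasmid suits studies of RNA-guided DNA binding and transcriptional silencing in bacteria.
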