Features (pLannotate 1.2.2; 16 found; start..end, strand, type, name):
    347..467     -  CDS            TcR (fragment): tetracycline efflux protein; tet; confers resistance to tetracycline
    477..495     +  promoter       tet promoter (fragment): E. coli promoter for tetracycline efflux protein gene
    501..534     +  promoter       J23119 promoter: bacterial promoter (Registry of Standard Biological Parts BBa J23119)
   2432..2547    +  ncRNA          5S rRNA: Accession: RF00001 - 5S ribosomal RNA
   2551..2637    +  terminator     rrnB T1 terminator: Escherichia coli rrnB; transcription terminator T1 from the E. coli rrnB gene
   2729..2756    +  terminator     rrnB T2 terminator: transcription terminator T2 from the E. coli rrnB gene
   2775..2866    +  promoter       AmpR promoter: bla
   2867..2986    +  CDS            AmpR (fragment): β-lactamase; bla; confers resistance to ampicillin, carbenicillin, and related antibiotics
   2987..3281    +  CDS            bla(M) (fragment): β-lactamase lacking the signal sequence; bla(M); allows cytosolic expression of β-lactamase
   3324..3704    +  rep_origin     M13 ori (sequence partly withheld): M13 bacteriophage origin of replication; arrow indicates direction of (+) strand synthesis
   3890..4123    +  rep_origin     ori (fragment): high-copy-number ColE1/pMB1/pBR322/pUC origin of replication
   4335..4994    -  CDS            CmR: chloramphenicol acetyltransferase; cat; confers resistance to chloramphenicol
   4995..5097    -  promoter       cat promoter: promoter of the E. coli cat gene encoding chloramphenicol acetyltransferase
   5218..5361    +  mobile_element IS1 (fragment): prokaryotic transposable element IS1
   5480..5535    -  rep_origin     RSF ori (fragment): Plasmids containing the RSF 1030 origin of replication can be propagated in E. coli cells that contain additional plasmids with compatible origins.
   5623..310     -  rep_origin     p15A ori (across the origin): Plasmids containing the medium-copy-number p15A origin of replication can be propagated in E. coli cells that contain a second plasmid with the ColE1 origin.
>Addgene plasmid #192275 | pCas-dCas12m | addgene full sequence | sequence record 383605 | Addgene NGS Result
ATGCACGAACCCCCCGTTCAGTCCGACCGCTGCGCCTTATCCGGTAACTATCGTCTTGAGTCCAACCCGG
AAAGACATGCAAAAGCACCACTGGCAGCAGCCACTGGTAATTGATTTAGAGGAGTTAGTCTTGAAGTCAT
GCGCCGGTTAAGGCTAAACTGAAAGGACAAGTTTTGGTGACTGCGCTCCTCCAAGCCAGTTACCTCGGTT
CAAAGAGTTGGTAGCTCAGAGAACCTTCGAAAAACCGCCCTGCAAGGCGGTTTTTTCGTTTTCAGAGCAA
GAGATTACGCGCAGACCAAAACGATCTCAAGAAGATCATCTTATTAATCAGATAAAATATTTCTAGGCTC
ATGAGCCCGAAGTGGCGAGCCCGATCTTCCCCATCGGTGATGTCGGCGATATAGGCGCCAGCAACCGCAC
CTGTGGCGCTGGTGATGCCGGCCACGATGCGTCCGGCGTAGAGGATCTGCTCATGTTTGACAGCTTATCA
TCGATGCATCTGACAGCTAGCTCAGTCCTAGGTATAATGCTAGCGAGCTCAGGAGGACATCATGACAACA
ATGACAGTACATACAATGGGAGTACATTATAAGTGGCAGATCCCCGAAGTCCTTCGGCAGCAACTGTGGT
TAGCACATAACCTGCGGGAAGATCTGGTATCGCTTCAGTTAGCATATGATGATGATTTAAAGGCAATTTG
GTCATCGTATCCCGACGTAGCACAGGCAGAAGATACAATGGCAGCAGCCGAAGCAGATGCAGTTGCACTG
TCGGAACGGGTTAAACAGGCACGGATTGAAGCACGGTCGAAAAAGATTTCGACAGAACTGACACAACAGT
TACGGGATGCAAAAAAACGGTTAAAAGATGCCCGGCAAGCACGGCGGGATGCAATTGCAGTTGTAAAGGA
TGACGCAGCCGAACGGCGGAAGGCACGGTCGGATCAATTAGCAGCAGATCAGAAGGCACTGTATGGGCAA
TATTGCCGAGATGGAGATCTGTATTGGGCATCGTTTAATACAGTACTGGATCACCATAAAACAGCCGTTA
AGCGAATCGCAGCACAACGGGCCTCAGGGAAACCGGCAACTCTTCGACACCACCGGTTTGACGGATCGGG
AACAATTGCAGTACAGCTGCAGCGGCAGGCAGGGGCACCGCCGCGGACACCCATGGTCTTAGCAGATGAA
GCAGGAAAATATCGGAATGTACTTCATATCCCCGGGTGGACTGATCCCGACGTATGGGAACAGATGACAC
GGTCACAATGCCGGCAATCGGGGCGGGTTACAGTACGGATGCGGTGCGGATCGACAGATGGACAGCCCCA
GTGGATTGATCTACCGGTACAAGTACATCGCTGGTTACCGGCAGATGCAGATATTACAGGAGCAGAATTA
GTTGTCACACGGGTTGCAGGAATTTATCGGGCAAAACTGTGTGTTACAGCACGGATTGGGGATACTGAAC
CCGTTACATCGGGGCCGACAGTAGCATTACATCTGGGATGGCGCTCGACAGAAGAAGGAACAGCAGTAGC
AACTTGGCGGTCAGATGCCCCCCTGGATATTCCCTTTGGACTACGGACAGTAATGCGGGTTGACGCCGCA
GGGACATCGGGGATTATTGTAGTACCCGCAACAATTGAACGGCGGCTGACTCGGACTGAAAATATTGCAT
CGTCGCGGTCGCTGGCACTAGACGCACTACGGGATAAGGTTGTCGGGTGGCTATCAGATAACGATGCCCC
CACATACCGGGATGCCCCGCTGGAAGCAGCCACTGTTAAGCAGTGGAAGTCACCCCAGCGCTTTGCCTCG
CTAGCACATGCATGGAAGGATAATGGAACAGAAATTTCGGATATTTTATGGGCATGGTTTTCGTTAGATC
GCAAACAATGGGCACAACAAGAAAATGGGCGGCGGAAAGCCTTAGGGCATCGGGATGATTTATATCGGCA
GATTGCAGCAGTAATTTCGGATCAGGCAGGACATGTTTTAGTTGCAGATACATCGGTAGCAGAATTATCG
GCACGGGCAATGGAACGGACTGAATTACCCACAGAAGTACAACAGAAAATTGATCGGCGGCGGGACCATG
CAGCACCCGGGGGGCTACGGGCATCGGTTGTAGCAGCAATGACACGCGATGGAGTCCCCGTCACAATTGT
TGCCGCCGCAGACTTTACTCGGACTCATTCGCGCTGCGGACATGTTAATCCCGCCGATGATCGGTATCTG
TCGAATCCCGTACGGTGCGACGGATGCGGGGCAATGTATGATCAAGATCGGTCGTTCGTTACTCTGATGC
TGCGCGCAGCAACTGCCCCCTCGAACCCCTAGAAGCTTGGCTGTTTTGGCGGATGAGAGAAGATTTTCAG
CCTGATACAGATTAAATCAGAACGCAGAAGCGGTCTGATAAAACAGAATTTGCCTGGCGGCAGTAGCGCG
GTGGTCCCACCTGACCCCATGCCGAACTCAGAAGTGAAACGCCGTAGCGCCGATGGTAGTGTGGGGTCTC
CCCATGCGAGAGTAGGGAACTGCCAGGCATCAAATAAAACGAAAGGCTCAGTCGAAAGACTGGGCCTTTC
GTTTTATCTGTTGTTTGTCGGTGAACGCTCTCCTGAGTAGGACAAATCCGCCGGGAGCGGATTTGAACGT
TGCGAAGCAACGGCCCGGAGGGTGGCGGGCAGGACGCCCGCCATAAACTGCCAGGCATCAAATTAAGCAG
AAGGCCATCCTGACGGATGGCCTTTTTGCGTTTCTACAAACTCTTTTGTTTATTTTTCTAAATACATTCA
AATATGTATCCGCTCATGAGACAATAACCCTGATAAATGCTTCAATAATATTGAAAAAGGAAGAGTATGA
GTATTCAACATTTCCGTGTCGCCCTTATTCCCTTTTTTGCGGCATTTTGCCTTCCTGTTTTTGCTCACCC
AGAAACGCTGGTGAAAGTAAAAGATGCTGAAGATCAGTTGGGTGCAGCAAACTATTAACTGGCGAACTAC
TTACTCTAGCTTCCCGGCAACAATTAATAGACTGGATGGAGGCGGATAAAGTTGCAGGACCACTTCTGCG
CTCGGCCCTTCCGGCTGGCTGGTTTATTGCTGATAAATCTGGAGCCGGTGAGCGTGGGTCTCGCGGTATC
ATTGCAGCACTGGGGCCAGATGGTAAGCCCTCCCGTATCGTAGTTATCTACACGACGGGGAGTCAGGCAA
CTATGGATGAACGAAATAGACAGATCGCTGAGATAGGTGCCTCACTGATTAAGCATTGGTAACTGTCAGA
CCAAGTTTACTCATATATACTTTAGATTGATT
[125 nt withheld, positions 3323-3447]
C
[141 nt withheld, positions 3449-3589]
CCTTTGACGTTGGAGTCCACGTTCTTT
[37 nt withheld, positions 3617-3653]
ACCCTATCTCGGGCTATTCTTTTGATTTATAAGGGATTTTGCCGATTTCGGCCTATTGGTTAAAAAATGA
GCTGATTTAACAAAAATTTAACGCGAATTTTAACAAAATATTAACGTTTACAATTTAAAAGGATCTAGGT
GAAGATCCTTTTTGATAATCTCATGACCAAAATCCCTTAACGTGAGTTTTCGTTCCACTGAGCGTCAGAC
CCCGTAGAAAAGATCAAAGGATCTTCTTGAGATCCTTTTTTTCTGCGCGTAATCTGCTGCTTGCAAACAA
AAAAACCACCGCTACCAGCGGTGGTTTGTTTGCCGGATCAAGAGCTACCAACTCTTTTTCCGAAGGTAAC
TGGCTTCAGCAGAGCGCAGATACCAAATACTGTCCTTCTAGTGTAGCCGTAGTTAGGCCACCACTTCAAG
AACTCTGTAGCACCGCCTACATACCTCGCTCTGCTAATCCTGTTACCAGTCAGGCATTTGAGAAGCACAC
GGTCACACTGCTTCCGGTAGTCAATAAACCGGTAAACCAGCAATAGACATAAGCGGCTATTTAACGACCC
TGCCCTGAACCGACGACCGGGTCGAATTTGCTTTCGAATTTCTGCCATTCATCCGCTTATTATCACTTAT
TCAGGCGTAGCAACCAGGCGTTTAAGGGCACCAATAACTGCCTTAAAAAAATTACGCCCCGCCCTGCCAC
TCATCGCAGTACTGTTGTAATTCATTAAGCATTCTGCCGACATGGAAGCCATCACAAACGGCATGATGAA
CCTGAATCGCCAGCGGCATCAGCACCTTGTCGCCTTGCGTATAATATTTGCCCATGGTGAAAACGGGGGC
GAAGAAGTTGTCCATATTGGCCACGTTTAAATCAAAACTGGTGAAACTCACCCAGGGATTGGCTGAGACG
AAAAACATATTCTCAATAAACCCTTTAGGGAAATAGGCCAGGTTTTCACCGTAACACGCCACATCTTGCG
AATATATGTGTAGAAACTGCCGGAAATCGTCGTGGTATTCACTCCAGAGCGATGAAAACGTTTCAGTTTG
CTCATGGAAAACGGTGTAACAAGGGTGAACACTATCCCATATCACCAGCTCACCGTCTTTCATTGCCATA
CGGAATTCCGGATGAGCATTCATCAGGCGGGCAAGAATGTGAATAAAGGCCGGATAAAACTTGTGCTTAT
TTTTCTTTACGGTCTTTAAAAAGGCCGTAATATCCAGCTGAACGGTCTGGTTATAGGTACATTGAGCAAC
TGACTGAAATGCCTCAAAATGTTCTTTACGATGCCATTGGGATATATCAACGGTGGTATATCCAGTGATT
TTTTTCTCCATTTTAGCTTCCTTAGCTCCTGAAAATCTCGATAACTCAAAAAATACGCCCGGTAGTGATC
TTATTTCATTATGGTGAAAGTTGGAACCTCTTACGTGCCGATCAACGTCTCATTTTCGCCAAAAGTTGGC
CCAGGGCTTCCCGGTATCAACAGGGACACCAGGATTTATTTATTCTGCGAAGTGATCTTCCGTCACAGGT
ATTTATTCGGCGCAAAGTGCGTCGGGTGATGCTGCCAACTTACTGATTTAGTGTATGATGGTGTTTTTGA
GGTGCTCCAGTGGCTTCTGTTTCTATCAGCTGTCCCTCCTGTTCAGCTACTGACGGGGTGGTGCGTAACG
GCAAAAGCACCGCCGGACATCAGCGCTAGCGGAGTGTATACTGGCTTACTATGTTGGCACTGATGAGGGT
GTCAGTGAAGTGCTTCATGTGGCAGGAGAAAAAAGGCTGCACCGGTGCGTCAGCAGAATATGTGATACAG
GATATATTCCGCTTCCTCGCTCACTGACTCGCTACGCTCGGTCGTTCGACTGCGGCGAGCGGAAATGGCT
TACGAACGGGGCGGAGATTTCCTGGAAGATGCCAGGAAGATACTTAACAGGGAAGTGAGAGGGCCGCGGC
AAAGCCGTTTTTCCATAGGCTCCGCCCCCCTGACAAGCATCACGAAATCTGACGCTCAAATCAGTGGTGG
CGAAACCCGACAGGACTATAAAGATACCAGGCGTTTCCCCCTGGCGGCTCCCTCGTGCGCTCTCCTGTTC
CTGCCTTTCGGTTTACCGGTGTCATTCCGCTGTTATGGCCGCGTTTGTCTCATTCCACGCCTGACACTCA
GTTCCGGGTAGGCAGTTCGCTCCAAGCTGGACTGT
